Addgene plasmid #18014: pcDNA3.1 FLIPglu-600uDelta13V
Depositing lab: Wolf Frommer. Depositing organization: Carnegie Institution for Science. Publication: Facilitative plasma membrane transporters function during ER transit. Takanaga H, Frommer WB. FASEB J. 2010 Aug . 24(8):2849-58. 10.1096/fj.09-146472 PubMed 20354141.
Backbone
  Vector backbone: pcDNA3.1(+)
  Backbone manufacturer: Invitrogen
  Backbone size w/o insert (bp): 5428
  Vector type: Mammalian Expression
  Selectable markers: Neomycin (select with G418)
Growth in bacteria
  Bacterial resistance: Ampicillin, 100 μg/mL
  Growth temperature: 37°C
  Growth strain: DH5alpha
  Copy number: High Copy
Gene/Insert
  Gene/Insert name: FLIPglu F16A Delta13 (alt names: ECFP-mglB-Venus; Periplasmic glucose binding)
  Species: E. coli
  Insert size (bp): 2400
  Mutation: F16A in binding protein
  Tag / fusion protein: ECFP (N terminal on insert); Venus (C terminal on insert)
  Cloning method: Restriction Enzyme; 5′ cloning site HindIII (not destroyed); 3′ cloning site EcoRI (not destroyed)
  Sequencing primers: 5′ T7 Fwd
Terms and licenses: Academic/Nonprofit Terms; Industry Terms: Not Available to Industry
How to cite: pcDNA3.1 FLIPglu-600uDelta13V was a gift from Wolf Frommer (Addgene plasmid # 18014 ; http://n2t.net/addgene:18014 ; RRID:Addgene_18014)
