[The description below was written by a language model from this plasmid's Addgene catalogue record and pLannotate feature annotations shown in this document.]
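Description:
pcDNA3.1 FLIPglu-600uDelta13V is a mammalian expression plasmid built on the pcDNA3.1(+) backbone that encodes a genetically encoded FRET sensor for glucose. It is propagated in E. coli as a high-copy plasmid through a ColE1/pUC-type origin with ampicillin selection (AmpR under its own bla promoter), and it also carries an f1 origin. For mammalian cells, an SV40 early promoter drives the neomycin phosphotransferase gene, followed by an SV40 polyadenylation signal, allowing G418 selection of stable transfectants.

The roughly 2.4 kb insert, cloned between HindIII and EcoRI, is a single open reading frame in which the E. coli periplasmic glucose/galactose-binding protein MglB is sandwiched between ECFP at the N terminus and Venus at the C terminus. Sugar binding changes the conformation of MglB, altering energy transfer between the cyan donor and yellow acceptor, so that the emission ratio reports glucose concentration. The binding protein carries an F16A mutation; the "600u" in the name presumably reflects the resulting affinity and "Delta13" a shortened variant of the fusion, although the record does not spell out either. The slight overlap of the annotated ECFP and mglB features is consistent with a tightly trimmed junction. Expression is driven by the CMV immediate-early enhancer and promoter and terminated by the bGH polyadenylation signal, with a T7 promoter upstream of the insert that serves as a sequencing primer site. An attB2 site and a multiple-cloning-site fragment downstream of Venus appear to be remnants of earlier cloning steps. No organelle-targeting signal is annotated. The associated publication concerns glucose transporter function during ER transit, in keeping with use of the sensor for live-cell imaging of glucose dynamics in mammalian cells.
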