Features (pLannotate 1.2.2; 25 found; start..end, strand, type, name):
     28..80      -  misc_feature   bom (fragment): basis of mobility region from pBR322
    235..614     +  enhancer       CMV enhancer: human cytomegalovirus immediate early enhancer
    615..818     +  promoter       CMV promoter: human cytomegalovirus (CMV) immediate early promoter
    814..847     +  LTR            5' LTR (truncated) (fragment): truncated 5' long terminal repeat (LTR) from HIV-1
    863..881     +  promoter       T7 promoter: promoter for bacteriophage T7 RNA polymerase
    948..1628    +  CDS            Enhanced Cyan-Emitting GFP: Enhanced Cyan-Emitting GFP is a basic (constitutively fluorescent) cyan fluorescent protein published in 2002, derived from Aequorea victoria.
   1596..2543    +  CDS            mglB: DGAL_ECOLI - Experimental evidence at protein level: Swiss-Prot protein existence level 1. This protein is involved in the active transport of galactose and glucose. It plays a role in the chemotaxis towards the two sugars by interacting with the trg chemoreceptor. From Escherichia coli (strain K12).
   2547..3248    +  CDS            Venus: yellow fluorescent protein (YFP) with fast and efficient maturation (Nagai et al., 2002) mammalian codon-optimized
   3260..3284    -  protein_bind   attB2: mutant version of attB; recombination site for the Gateway® BP reaction BP Clonase™
   3312..3338    +  misc_feature   MCS (fragment): pBluescript multiple cloning site
   3347..3365    -  promoter       T7 promoter: promoter for bacteriophage T7 RNA polymerase
   3470..3694    +  polyA_signal   bGH poly(A) signal: bovine growth hormone polyadenylation signal
   3698..3719    +  promoter       SV40 promoter (fragment): SV40 enhancer and early promoter
   3740..4168    +  rep_origin     f1 ori (sequence partly withheld): f1 bacteriophage origin of replication; arrow indicates direction of (+) strand synthesis
   4182..4511    +  promoter       SV40 promoter: SV40 enhancer and early promoter
   4578..5369    +  CDS            neo: KKA2_KLEPN - Also known as kan, nptII. Experimental evidence at protein level: Swiss-Prot protein existence level 1. Resistance to kanamycin, neomycin, paromomycin, ribostamycin, butirosin and gentamicin B. From Klebsiella pneumoniae.
   5393..5551    +  CDS            ble (fragment): BLE_KLEPN - Experimental evidence at protein level: Swiss-Prot protein existence level 1. Binding protein with a strong affinity to the bleomycin family of antibiotics. Binds to CL990; an antimitotic-antibiotic compound. From Klebsiella pneumoniae.
   5546..5667    +  polyA_signal   SV40 poly(A) signal: SV40 polyadenylation signal
   5740..5756    -  protein_bind   lac operator: The lac repressor binds to the lac operator to inhibit transcription in E. coli. This inhibition can be relieved by adding lactose or isopropyl-β-D-thiogalactopyranoside (IPTG). lac repressor encoded by lacI
   5764..5794    -  promoter       lac promoter: promoter for the E. coli lac operon
   5809..5830    -  protein_bind   CAP binding site: CAP binding activates transcription in the presence of cAMP. E. coli catabolite activator protein
   5843..5935    -  CDS            lacI (fragment): lac repressor; lacI; The lac repressor binds to the lac operator to inhibit transcription in E. coli. This inhibition can be relieved by adding lactose or isopropyl-β-D-thiogalactopyranoside (IPTG).
   6118..6703    -  rep_origin     ori: high-copy-number ColE1/pMB1/pBR322/pUC origin of replication
   6874..7734    -  CDS            AmpR: β-lactamase; bla; confers resistance to ampicillin, carbenicillin, and related antibiotics
   7735..7839    -  promoter       AmpR promoter: bla
>Addgene plasmid #18014 | pcDNA3.1 FLIPglu-600uDelta13V | depositor full sequence | sequence record 8770 | Author sequence
GACGGATCGGGAGATCTCCCGATCCCCTATGGTGCACTCTCAGTACAATCTGCTCTGATGCCGCATAGTT
AAGCCAGTATCTGCTCCCTGCTTGTGTGTTGGAGGTCGCTGAGTAGTGCGCGAGCAAAATTTAAGCTACA
ACAAGGCAAGGCTTGACCGACAATTGCATGAAGAATCTGCTTAGGGTTAGGCGTTTTGCGCTGCTTCGCG
ATGTACGGGCCAGATATACGCGTTGACATTGATTATTGACTAGTTATTAATAGTAATCAATTACGGGGTC
ATTAGTTCATAGCCCATATATGGAGTTCCGCGTTACATAACTTACGGTAAATGGCCCGCCTGGCTGACCG
CCCAACGACCCCCGCCCATTGACGTCAATAATGACGTATGTTCCCATAGTAACGCCAATAGGGACTTTCC
ATTGACGTCAATGGGTGGAGTATTTACGGTAAACTGCCCACTTGGCAGTACATCAAGTGTATCATATGCC
AAGTACGCCCCCTATTGACGTCAATGACGGTAAATGGCCCGCCTGGCATTATGCCCAGTACATGACCTTA
TGGGACTTTCCTACTTGGCAGTACATCTACGTATTAGTCATCGCTATTACCATGGTGATGCGGTTTTGGC
AGTACATCAATGGGCGTGGATAGCGGTTTGACTCACGGGGATTTCCAAGTCTCCACCCCATTGACGTCAA
TGGGAGTTTGTTTTGGCACCAAAATCAACGGGACTTTCCAAAATGTCGTAACAACTCCGCCCCATTGACG
CAAATGGGCGGTAGGCGTGTACGGTGGGAGGTCTATATAAGCAGAGCTCTCTGGCTAACTAGAGAACCCA
CTGCTTACTGGCTTATCGAAATTAATACGACTCACTATAGGGAGACCCAAGCTGGCTAGCGTTTAAACTT
AAGCTTGGTACCGAGCTCGGATCCGGGCCGCATGGTGAGCAAGGGCGAGGAGCTGTTCACCGGGGTGGTG
CCCATCCTGGTCGAGCTGGACGGCGACGTAAACGGCCACAAGTTCAGCGTGTCCGGCGAGGGCGAGGGCG
ATGCCACCTACGGCAAGCTGACCCTGAAGTTCATCTGCACCACCGGCAAGCTGCCCGTGCCCTGGCCCAC
CCTCGTGACCACCCTGACCTGGGGCGTGCAGTGCTTCAGCCGCTACCCCGACCACATGAAGCAGCACGAC
TTCTTCAAGTCCGCCATGCCCGAAGGCTACGTCCAGGAGCGCACCATCTTCTTCAAGGACGACGGCAACT
ACAAGACCCGCGCCGAGGTGAAGTTCGAGGGCGACACCCTGGTGAACCGCATCGAGCTGAAGGGCATCGA
CTTCAAGGAGGACGGCAACATCCTGGGGCACAAGCTGGAGTACAACTACATCAGCCACAACGTCTATATC
ACCGCCGACAAGCAGAAGAACGGCATCAAGGCCAACTTCAAGATCCGCCACAACATCGAGGACGGCAGCG
TGCAGCTCGCCGACCACTACCAGCAGAACACCCCCATCGGCGACGGCCCCGTGCTGCTGCCCGACAACCA
CTACCTGAGCACCCAGTCCGCCCTGAGCAAAGACCCCAACGAGAAGCGCGATCACATGGTCCTGCTGGAG
TTCGTGACCGCCGCCGGGATCGCTGATACTCGCATTGGTGTAACAATCTATAAGTACGACGATAACGCGA
TGTCTGTAGTGCGCAAGGCTATTGAGCAAGATGCGAAAGCCGCGCCAGATGTTCAGCTGCTGATGAATGA
TTCTCAGAATGACCAGTCCAAGCAGAACGATCAGATCGACGTATTGCTGGCGAAAGGGGTGAAGGCACTG
GCAATCAACCTGGTTGACCCGGCAGCTGCGGGTACGGTGATTGAGAAAGCGCGTGGGCAAAACGTGCCGG
TGGTTTTCTTCAACAAAGAACCGTCTCGTAAGGCGCTGGATAGCTACGACAAAGCCTACTACGTTGGCAC
TGACTCCAAAGAGTCCGGCATTATTCAAGGCGATTTGATTGCTAAACACTGGGCGGCGAATCAGGGTTGG
GATCTGAACAAAGACGGTCAGATTCAGTTCGTACTGCTGAAAGGTGAACCGGGCCATCCGGATGCAGAAG
CACGTACCACTTACGTGATTAAAGAATTGAACGATAAAGGCATCAAAACTGAACAGTTACAGTTAGATAC
CGCAATGTGGGACACCGCTCAGGCGAAAGATAAGATGGACGCCTGGCTGTCTGGCCCGAACGCCAACAAA
ATCGAAGTGGTTATCGCCAACAACGATGCGATGGCAATGGGCGCGGTTGAAGCGCTGAAAGCACACAACA
AGTCCAGCATTCCGGTGTTTGGCGTCGATGCGCTGCCAGAAGCGCTGGCGCTGGTGAAATCCGGTGCACT
GGCGGGCACCGTACTGAACGATGCTAACAACCAGGCGAAAGCGACCTTTGATCTGGCGAAAAACCTGGCC
GATGGTAAAGGTGCGGCTGATGGCACCAACTGGAAAATCGACAACAAAGTGGTCCGCGTACCTTATGTTG
GCGTAGATAAAGACAACCTGGCTCTCGAGCTGTTCACCGGGGTGGTGCCCATCCTGGTCGAGCTGGACGG
CGACGTAAACGGCCACAAGTTCAGCGTGTCCGGCGAGGGCGAGGGCGATGCCACCTACGGCAAGCTGACC
CTGAAGCTGATCTGCACCACCGGCAAGCTGCCCGTGCCCTGGCCCACCCTCGTGACCACCCTGGGCTACG
GCCTGCAGTGCTTCGCCCGCTACCCCGACCACATGAAGCAGCACGACTTCTTCAAGTCCGCCATGCCCGA
AGGCTACGTCCAGGAGCGCACCATCTTCTTCAAGGACGACGGCAACTACAAGACCCGCGCCGAGGTGAAG
TTCGAGGGCGACACCCTGGTGAACCGCATCGAGCTGAAGGGCATCGACTTCAAGGAGGACGGCAACATCC
TGGGGCACAAGCTGGAGTACAACTACAACAGCCACAACGTCTATATCACCGCCGACAAGCAGAAGAACGG
CATCAAGGCCAACTTCAAGATCCGCCACAACATCGAGGACGGCGGCGTGCAGCTCGCCGACCACTACCAG
CAGAACACCCCCATCGGCGACGGCCCCGTGCTGCTGCCCGACAACCACTACCTGAGCTACCAGTCCGCCC
TGAGCAAAGACCCCAACGAGAAGCGCGATCACATGGTCCTGCTGGAGTTCGTGACCGCCGCCGGGATCAC
TCTCGGCATGGACGAGCTGTACAAGTAAAAGCTATCTAGACCCAGCTTTCTTGTACAAAGTGGTGTAGTT
AATTCATGATGGCCGCTGCAGGTCGACCTCGAGGGGGGGCCCGGTACCCAATTCGCCCTATAGTGAGTCG
TATTACGCGCGGATCCACTAGTCCAGTGTGGTGGAATTCTGCAGATATCCAGCACAGTGGCGGCCGCTCG
AGTCTAGAGGGCCCGTTTAAACCCGCTGATCAGCCTCGACTGTGCCTTCTAGTTGCCAGCCATCTGTTGT
TTGCCCCTCCCCCGTGCCTTCCTTGACCCTGGAAGGTGCCACTCCCACTGTCCTTTCCTAATAAAATGAG
GAAATTGCATCGCATTGTCTGAGTAGGTGTCATTCTATTCTGGGGGGTGGGGTGGGGCAGGACAGCAAGG
GGGAGGATTGGGAAGACAATAGCAGGCATGCTGGGGATGCGGTGGGCTCTATGGCTTCTGAGGCGGAAAG
AACCAGCTGGGGCTCTAGGGGGTATCCCC
[124 nt withheld, positions 3740-3863]
C
[91 nt withheld, positions 3865-3955]
A
[49 nt withheld, positions 3957-4005]
CCTTTGACGTTGGAGTCCACGTTCTTT
[37 nt withheld, positions 4033-4069]
ACCCTATCTCGGTCTATTCTTTTGATTTATAAGGGATTTTGCCGATTTCGGCCTATTGGTTAAAAAATGA
GCTGATTTAACAAAAATTTAACGCGAATTAATTCTGTGGAATGTGTGTCAGTTAGGGTGTGGAAAGTCCC
CAGGCTCCCCAGCAGGCAGAAGTATGCAAAGCATGCATCTCAATTAGTCAGCAACCAGGTGTGGAAAGTC
CCCAGGCTCCCCAGCAGGCAGAAGTATGCAAAGCATGCATCTCAATTAGTCAGCAACCATAGTCCCGCCC
CTAACTCCGCCCATCCCGCCCCTAACTCCGCCCAGTTCCGCCCATTCTCCGCCCCATGGCTGACTAATTT
TTTTTATTTATGCAGAGGCCGAGGCCGCCTCTGCCTCTGAGCTATTCCAGAAGTAGTGAGGAGGCTTTTT
TGGAGGCCTAGGCTTTTGCAAAAAGCTCCCGGGAGCTTGTATATCCATTTTCGGATCTGATCAAGAGACA
GGATGAGGATCGTTTCGCATGATTGAACAAGATGGATTGCACGCAGGTTCTCCGGCCGCTTGGGTGGAGA
GGCTATTCGGCTATGACTGGGCACAACAGACAATCGGCTGCTCTGATGCCGCCGTGTTCCGGCTGTCAGC
GCAGGGGCGCCCGGTTCTTTTTGTCAAGACCGACCTGTCCGGTGCCCTGAATGAACTGCAGGACGAGGCA
GCGCGGCTATCGTGGCTGGCCACGACGGGCGTTCCTTGCGCAGCTGTGCTCGACGTTGTCACTGAAGCGG
GAAGGGACTGGCTGCTATTGGGCGAAGTGCCGGGGCAGGATCTCCTGTCATCTCACCTTGCTCCTGCCGA
GAAAGTATCCATCATGGCTGATGCAATGCGGCGGCTGCATACGCTTGATCCGGCTACCTGCCCATTCGAC
CACCAAGCGAAACATCGCATCGAGCGAGCACGTACTCGGATGGAAGCCGGTCTTGTCGATCAGGATGATC
TGGACGAAGAGCATCAGGGGCTCGCGCCAGCCGAACTGTTCGCCAGGCTCAAGGCGCGCATGCCCGACGG
CGAGGATCTCGTCGTGACCCATGGCGATGCCTGCTTGCCGAATATCATGGTGGAAAATGGCCGCTTTTCT
GGATTCATCGACTGTGGCCGGCTGGGTGTGGCGGACCGCTATCAGGACATAGCGTTGGCTACCCGTGATA
TTGCTGAAGAGCTTGGCGGCGAATGGGCTGACCGCTTCCTCGTGCTTTACGGTATCGCCGCTCCCGATTC
GCAGCGCATCGCCTTCTATCGCCTTCTTGACGAGTTCTTCTGAGCGGGACTCTGGGGTTCGAAATGACCG
ACCAAGCGACGCCCAACCTGCCATCACGAGATTTCGATTCCACCGCCGCCTTCTATGAAAGGTTGGGCTT
CGGAATCGTTTTCCGGGACGCCGGCTGGATGATCCTCCAGCGCGGGGATCTCATGCTGGAGTTCTTCGCC
CACCCCAACTTGTTTATTGCAGCTTATAATGGTTACAAATAAAGCAATAGCATCACAAATTTCACAAATA
AAGCATTTTTTTCACTGCATTCTAGTTGTGGTTTGTCCAAACTCATCAATGTATCTTATCATGTCTGTAT
ACCGTCGACCTCTAGCTAGAGCTTGGCGTAATCATGGTCATAGCTGTTTCCTGTGTGAAATTGTTATCCG
CTCACAATTCCACACAACATACGAGCCGGAAGCATAAAGTGTAAAGCCTGGGGTGCCTAATGAGTGAGCT
AACTCACATTAATTGCGTTGCGCTCACTGCCCGCTTTCCAGTCGGGAAACCTGTCGTGCCAGCTGCATTA
ATGAATCGGCCAACGCGCGGGGAGAGGCGGTTTGCGTATTGGGCGCTCTTCCGCTTCCTCGCTCACTGAC
TCGCTGCGCTCGGTCGTTCGGCTGCGGCGAGCGGTATCAGCTCACTCAAAGGCGGTAATACGGTTATCCA
CAGAATCAGGGGATAACGCAGGAAAGAACATGTGAGCAAAAGGCCAGCAAAAGGCCAGGAACCGTAAAAA
GGCCGCGTTGCTGGCGTTTTTCCATAGGCTCCGCCCCCCTGACGAGCATCACAAAAATCGACGCTCAAGT
CAGAGGTGGCGAAACCCGACAGGACTATAAAGATACCAGGCGTTTCCCCCTGGAAGCTCCCTCGTGCGCT
CTCCTGTTCCGACCCTGCCGCTTACCGGATACCTGTCCGCCTTTCTCCCTTCGGGAAGCGTGGCGCTTTC
TCATAGCTCACGCTGTAGGTATCTCAGTTCGGTGTAGGTCGTTCGCTCCAAGCTGGGCTGTGTGCACGAA
CCCCCCGTTCAGCCCGACCGCTGCGCCTTATCCGGTAACTATCGTCTTGAGTCCAACCCGGTAAGACACG
ACTTATCGCCACTGGCAGCAGCCACTGGTAACAGGATTAGCAGAGCGAGGTATGTAGGCGGTGCTACAGA
GTTCTTGAAGTGGTGGCCTAACTACGGCTACACTAGAAGAACAGTATTTGGTATCTGCGCTCTGCTGAAG
CCAGTTACCTTCGGAAAAAGAGTTGGTAGCTCTTGATCCGGCAAACAAACCACCGCTGGTAGCGGTTTTT
TTGTTTGCAAGCAGCAGATTACGCGCAGAAAAAAAGGATCTCAAGAAGATCCTTTGATCTTTTCTACGGG
GTCTGACGCTCAGTGGAACGAAAACTCACGTTAAGGGATTTTGGTCATGAGATTATCAAAAAGGATCTTC
ACCTAGATCCTTTTAAATTAAAAATGAAGTTTTAAATCAATCTAAAGTATATATGAGTAAACTTGGTCTG
ACAGTTACCAATGCTTAATCAGTGAGGCACCTATCTCAGCGATCTGTCTATTTCGTTCATCCATAGTTGC
CTGACTCCCCGTCGTGTAGATAACTACGATACGGGAGGGCTTACCATCTGGCCCCAGTGCTGCAATGATA
CCGCGAGACCCACGCTCACCGGCTCCAGATTTATCAGCAATAAACCAGCCAGCCGGAAGGGCCGAGCGCA
GAAGTGGTCCTGCAACTTTATCCGCCTCCATCCAGTCTATTAATTGTTGCCGGGAAGCTAGAGTAAGTAG
TTCGCCAGTTAATAGTTTGCGCAACGTTGTTGCCATTGCTACAGGCATCGTGGTGTCACGCTCGTCGTTT
GGTATGGCTTCATTCAGCTCCGGTTCCCAACGATCAAGGCGAGTTACATGATCCCCCATGTTGTGCAAAA
AAGCGGTTAGCTCCTTCGGTCCTCCGATCGTTGTCAGAAGTAAGTTGGCCGCAGTGTTATCACTCATGGT
TATGGCAGCACTGCATAATTCTCTTACTGTCATGCCATCCGTAAGATGCTTTTCTGTGACTGGTGAGTAC
TCAACCAAGTCATTCTGAGAATAGTGTATGCGGCGACCGAGTTGCTCTTGCCCGGCGTCAATACGGGATA
ATACCGCGCCACATAGCAGAACTTTAAAAGTGCTCATCATTGGAAAACGTTCTTCGGGGCGAAAACTCTC
AAGGATCTTACCGCTGTTGAGATCCAGTTCGATGTAACCCACTCGTGCACCCAACTGATCTTCAGCATCT
TTTACTTTCACCAGCGTTTCTGGGTGAGCAAAAACAGGAAGGCAAAATGCCGCAAAAAAGGGAATAAGGG
CGACACGGAAATGTTGAATACTCATACTCTTCCTTTTTCAATATTATTGAAGCATTTATCAGGGTTATTG
TCTCATGAGCGGATACATATTTGAATGTATTTAGAAAAATAAACAAATAGGGGTTCCGCGCACATTTCCC
CGAAAAGTGCCACCTGACGTC
