>Addgene plasmid #18014 | pcDNA3.1 FLIPglu-600uDelta13V | addgene partial sequence | sequence record 23953 | 18014 with FLIPglu (ggcgtccatcttatctttcg)
CCAGGCATGCGGTACTACTGTAACTGTTCAGTTTTGATGCCTTTATCGTTCAATTCTTTAATCACGTAAG
TGGTACGTGCTTCTGCATCCGGATGGCCCGGTTCACCTTTCAGCAGTACGAACTGAATCTGACCGTCTTT
GTTCAGATCCCAACCCTGATTCGCCGCCCAGTGTTTAGCAATCAAATCGCCTTGAATAATGCCGGACTCT
TTGGAGTCAGTGCCAACGTAGTAGGCTTTGTCGTAGCTATCCAGCGCCTTACGAGACGGTTCTTTGTTGA
AGAAAACCACCGGCACGTTTTGCCCACGCGCTTTCTCAATCACCGTACCCGCAGCTGCCGGGTCAACCAG
GTTGATTGCCAGTGCCTTCACCCCTTTCGCCAGCAATACGTCGATCTGATCGTTCTGCTTGGACTGGTCA
TTCTGAGAATCATTCATCAGCAGCTGAACATCTGGCGCGGCTTTCGCATCTTGCTCAATAGCCTTGCGCA
CTACAGACATCGCGTTATCGTCGTACTTATAGATTGTTACACCAATGCGAGTATCAGCGATCCCGGCGGC
GGTCACGAACTCCAGCAGGACCATGTGATCGCGCTTCTCGTTGGGGTCTTTGCTCAGGGCGGACTGGGTG
CTCAGGTAGTGGTTGTCGGGCAGCAGCACGGGGCCGTCGCCGATGGGGGTGTTCTGCTGGTAGTGGTCGG
CGAGCTGCACGCTGCCGTCCTCGATGTTGTGGCGGATCTTGAAGTTGGCCTTGATGCCGTTCTTCCTGCT
TGTCGGCGGNGATATAGAC
